LOCUS       Exported 3689 bp ds-DNA circular SYN 13-MAY-2021
DEFINITION  Can be used for in situ hybridisation or other purposes.
ACCESSION   .
VERSION     .
KEYWORDS    Rab4a cds in pGem-T Easy
SOURCE      synthetic DNA construct
  ORGANISM  synthetic DNA construct
REFERENCE   1 (bases 1 to 3689)
  AUTHORS   Hall TE, Martel N, Lo HP, Xiong Z, Parton RG
  TITLE     A plasmid library of full-length zebrafish rab proteins for in vivo
            cell biology.
  JOURNAL   Cell Logist. 2017 Mar 1;7(1):e1301151. doi:
            10.1080/21592799.2017.1301151. eCollection 2017.
  PUBMED    28396820
REFERENCE   2 (bases 1 to 3689)
  AUTHORS   .
  TITLE     Direct Submission
  JOURNAL   Exported May 13, 2021 from SnapGene Server 1.1.58
            http://www.snapgene.com
FEATURES             Location/Qualifiers
     source          1..3689
                     /organism="synthetic DNA construct"
                     /mol_type="other DNA"
     promoter        210..314
                     /gene="bla"
                     /label=AmpR promoter
     CDS             315..1175
                     /codon_start=1
                     /gene="bla"
                     /product="beta-lactamase"
                     /label=AmpR
                     /note="confers resistance to ampicillin, carbenicillin, and
                     related antibiotics"
                     /translation="MSIQHFRVALIPFFAAFCLPVFAHPETLVKVKDAEDQLGARVGYI
                     ELDLNSGKILESFRPEERFPMMSTFKVLLCGAVLSRIDAGQEQLGRRIHYSQNDLVEYS
                     PVTEKHLTDGMTVRELCSAAITMSDNTAANLLLTTIGGPKELTAFLHNMGDHVTRLDRW
                     EPELNEAIPNDERDTTMPVAMATTLRKLLTGELLTLASRQQLIDWMEADKVAGPLLRSA
                     LPAGWFIADKSGAGERGSRGIIAALGPDGKPSRIVVIYTTGSQATMDERNRQIAEIGAS
                     LIKHW"
     primer_bind     complement(533..552)
                     /label=Amp-R
                     /note="Ampicillin resistance gene, reverse primer"
     rep_origin      1346..1934
                     /direction=RIGHT
                     /label=ori
                     /note="high-copy-number ColE1/pMB1/pBR322/pUC origin of
                     replication"
     primer_bind     1835..1854
                     /label=pBR322ori-F
                     /note="pBR322 origin, forward primer"
     primer_bind     2088..2105
                     /label=L4440
                     /note="L4440 vector, forward primer"
     protein_bind    2222..2243
                     /label=CAP binding site
                     /bound_moiety="E. coli catabolite activator protein"
                     /note="CAP binding activates transcription in the presence
                     of cAMP."
     promoter        2258..2288
                     /label=lac promoter
                     /note="promoter for the E. coli lac operon"
     protein_bind    2296..2312
                     /label=lac operator
                     /bound_moiety="lac repressor encoded by lacI"
                     /note="The lac repressor binds to the lac operator to
                     inhibit transcription in E. coli. This inhibition can be
                     relieved by adding lactose or
                     isopropyl-beta-D-thiogalactopyranoside (IPTG)."
     primer_bind     2301..2323
                     /label=M13/pUC Reverse
                     /note="In lacZ gene"
     primer_bind     2320..2336
                     /label=M13 rev
                     /note="common sequencing primer, one of multiple similar
                     variants"
     primer_bind     2320..2336
                     /label=M13 Reverse
                     /note="In lacZ gene. Also called M13-rev"
     promoter        2354..2372
                     /label=SP6 promoter
                     /note="promoter for bacteriophage SP6 RNA polymerase"
     primer_bind     2354..2371
                     /label=SP6
                     /note="SP6 promoter, forward primer"
     regulatory      3140..3149
                     /regulatory_class="other"
                     /note="vertebrate consensus sequence for strong initiation
                     of translation (Kozak, 1987)"
     regulatory      3144..3153
                     /regulatory_class="other"
                     /note="vertebrate consensus sequence for strong initiation
                     of translation (Kozak, 1987)"
     primer_bind     complement(3183..3202)
                     /label=T7
                     /note="T7 promoter, forward primer"
     promoter        complement(3184..3202)
                     /label=T7 promoter
                     /note="promoter for bacteriophage T7 RNA polymerase"
     primer_bind     complement(3209..3226)
                     /label=M13 Forward
                     /note="In lacZ gene. Also called M13-F20 or M13 (-21)
                     Forward"
     primer_bind     complement(3209..3225)
                     /label=M13 fwd
                     /note="common sequencing primer, one of multiple similar
                     variants"
     primer_bind     complement(3218..3240)
                     /label=M13/pUC Forward
                     /note="In lacZ gene"
     rep_origin      3366..132
                     /direction=RIGHT
                     /label=f1 ori
                     /note="f1 bacteriophage origin of replication; arrow
                     indicates direction of (+) strand synthesis"
     primer_bind     complement(3453..3472)
                     /label=F1ori-R
                     /note="F1 origin, reverse primer"
     primer_bind     3663..3684
                     /label=F1ori-F
                     /note="F1 origin, forward primer"
ORIGIN
        1 cactcaaccc tatctcggtc tattcttttg atttataagg gattttgccg atttcggcct
       61 attggttaaa aaatgagctg atttaacaaa aatttaacgc gaattttaac aaaatattaa
      121 cgcttacaat ttcctgatgc ggtattttct ccttacgcat ctgtgcggta tttcacaccg
      181 catcaggtgg cacttttcgg ggaaatgtgc gcggaacccc tatttgttta tttttctaaa
      241 tacattcaaa tatgtatccg ctcatgagac aataaccctg ataaatgctt caataatatt
      301 gaaaaaggaa gagtatgagt attcaacatt tccgtgtcgc ccttattccc ttttttgcgg
      361 cattttgcct tcctgttttt gctcacccag aaacgctggt gaaagtaaaa gatgctgaag
      421 atcagttggg tgcacgagtg ggttacatcg aactggatct caacagcggt aagatccttg
      481 agagttttcg ccccgaagaa cgttttccaa tgatgagcac ttttaaagtt ctgctatgtg
      541 gcgcggtatt atcccgtatt gacgccgggc aagagcaact cggtcgccgc atacactatt
      601 ctcagaatga cttggttgag tactcaccag tcacagaaaa gcatcttacg gatggcatga
      661 cagtaagaga attatgcagt gctgccataa ccatgagtga taacactgcg gccaacttac
      721 ttctgacaac gatcggagga ccgaaggagc taaccgcttt tttgcacaac atgggggatc
      781 atgtaactcg ccttgatcgt tgggaaccgg agctgaatga agccatacca aacgacgagc
      841 gtgacaccac gatgcctgta gcaatggcaa caacgttgcg caaactatta actggcgaac
      901 tacttactct agcttcccgg caacaattaa tagactggat ggaggcggat aaagttgcag
      961 gaccacttct gcgctcggcc cttccggctg gctggtttat tgctgataaa tctggagccg
     1021 gtgagcgtgg gtctcgcggt atcattgcag cactggggcc agatggtaag ccctcccgta
     1081 tcgtagttat ctacacgacg gggagtcagg caactatgga tgaacgaaat agacagatcg
     1141 ctgagatagg tgcctcactg attaagcatt ggtaactgtc agaccaagtt tactcatata
     1201 tactttagat tgatttaaaa cttcattttt aatttaaaag gatctaggtg aagatccttt
     1261 ttgataatct catgaccaaa atcccttaac gtgagttttc gttccactga gcgtcagacc
     1321 ccgtagaaaa gatcaaagga tcttcttgag atcctttttt tctgcgcgta atctgctgct
     1381 tgcaaacaaa aaaaccaccg ctaccagcgg tggtttgttt gccggatcaa gagctaccaa
     1441 ctctttttcc gaaggtaact ggcttcagca gagcgcagat accaaatact gttcttctag
     1501 tgtagccgta gttaggccac cacttcaaga actctgtagc accgcctaca tacctcgctc
     1561 tgctaatcct gttaccagtg gctgctgcca gtggcgataa gtcgtgtctt accgggttgg
     1621 actcaagacg atagttaccg gataaggcgc agcggtcggg ctgaacgggg ggttcgtgca
     1681 cacagcccag cttggagcga acgacctaca ccgaactgag atacctacag cgtgagctat
     1741 gagaaagcgc cacgcttccc gaagggagaa aggcggacag gtatccggta agcggcaggg
     1801 tcggaacagg agagcgcacg agggagcttc cagggggaaa cgcctggtat ctttatagtc
     1861 ctgtcgggtt tcgccacctc tgacttgagc gtcgattttt gtgatgctcg tcaggggggc
     1921 ggagcctatg gaaaaacgcc agcaacgcgg cctttttacg gttcctggcc ttttgctggc
     1981 cttttgctca catgttcttt cctgcgttat cccctgattc tgtggataac cgtattaccg
     2041 cctttgagtg agctgatacc gctcgccgca gccgaacgac cgagcgcagc gagtcagtga
     2101 gcgaggaagc ggaagagcgc ccaatacgca aaccgcctct ccccgcgcgt tggccgattc
     2161 attaatgcag ctggcacgac aggtttcccg actggaaagc gggcagtgag cgcaacgcaa
     2221 ttaatgtgag ttagctcact cattaggcac cccaggcttt acactttatg cttccggctc
     2281 gtatgttgtg tggaattgtg agcggataac aatttcacac aggaaacagc tatgaccatg
     2341 attacgccaa gctatttagg tgacactata gaatactcaa gctatgcatc caacgcgttg
     2401 ggagctctcc catatggtcg acctgcaggc ggccgcgaat tcactagtga ttagcgccag
     2461 tcatgtcaga gacatacgat ttcttgttta agtttcttgt gattgggaat gctggaacag
     2521 gaaaatcctg tcttcttcat cagttcatag aaaaaagatt caaagatgac tcaaatcaca
     2581 ctattggggt tgaatttggt tcgaagataa tcagcgtggt caataagttt gtaaagctcc
     2641 agatctggga cacagcagga caggagcgtt tcaggtctgt aactaggagt tattacagag
     2701 gcgcagcagg ggctcttcta gtctatgaca tcactagtcg agaaacatac aacgctctaa
     2761 ccaactggct gacagatgcc cggatgttgg ccagtcagaa catagtgatc atactatgtg
     2821 gaaacaagaa ggatctggat gctgaccgcg aggtgacctt tctggaggct tcacgcttcg
     2881 ctcaggagaa tgagcttatg tttttggaga ccagtgctct gacaggggag aatgtggagg
     2941 aagctttcgt ccagtgtgct cgaaaaatcc ttaacaaaat tgaatcagga gagctggacc
     3001 cagagcggat gggttcagga atccagtatg gagacgcggc tcttcgacag ctgcgttcac
     3061 ccagacgggc acaagccgag agcatccagg agtgtggctg ttaacacacg tccctctgaa
     3121 cagaaatcga attcccgcgg ccgccatggc ggccgggagc atgcgacgtc gggcccaatt
     3181 cgccctatag tgagtcgtat tacaattcac tggccgtcgt tttacaacgt cgtgactggg
     3241 aaaaccctgg cgttacccaa cttaatcgcc ttgcagcaca tccccctttc gccagctggc
     3301 gtaatagcga agaggcccgc accgatcgcc cttcccaaca gttgcgcagc ctgaatggcg
     3361 aatggnnnnn nnnnnnnnnn nnnnnnnnnn nnnnnnnnnn nnnnnnnnnn nnnnnnnnnn
     3421 nnnnnnnnnn nnnnnnnnnn nnnnnnnnnn nnnnnnnnnn nnnnnnnnnn nnnnnnnnnn
     3481 nnnnnnnnnc nnnnnnnnnn nnnnnnnnnn nnnnnnnnnn nnnnnnnnnn nnnnnnnnnn
     3541 nnnnnnnnnn nnnnnnnnnn nnnnnnnnnn nnnnnnnnnn nannnnnnnn nnnnnnnnnn
     3601 nnnnnnnnnn nnnnnnnnnn nnnnnnnnnn ncctttgacg ttggagtcca cgttctttaa
     3661 tagtggactc ttgttccaaa ctggaacaa
//
