[The description below was written by a language model from this plasmid's Addgene catalogue record and the feature table of its GenBank file.]
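Description:
Rab4a cds in pGem-T Easy is a 3,689 bp bacterial cloning plasmid carrying the coding sequence of zebrafish (Danio rerio) rab4a, which encodes a Rab-family small GTPase, in Promega's pGEM-T Easy backbone. It belongs to a library of full-length zebrafish rab clones assembled for in vivo cell biology. The plasmid is propagated in E. coli from a high-copy ColE1/pUC-type origin and selected with ampicillin through the bla (beta-lactamase) gene under its own promoter. An f1 phage origin is also present, which allows production of single-stranded DNA when helper phage is supplied.

The insert itself is not annotated as a feature in the sequence record, but it evidently occupies the unannotated interval of roughly 800 bp between the SP6 and T7 bacteriophage promoters, which face each other across the cloning site. Kozak-type translation initiation consensus matches are annotated at the T7-proximal end of this interval; the record does not otherwise state the orientation of the coding sequence, so which phage promoter yields antisense and which yields sense transcript should be confirmed from the sequence. The cloning site lies within the vector's lacZ alpha region, downstream of the CAP binding site, lac promoter and lac operator, the arrangement normally used for blue/white screening of recombinants. M13 forward and reverse, SP6 and T7 primer sites flank the insert for sequencing.

There is no eukaryotic promoter or polyadenylation signal, so this is not an expression vector for animal cells. Its stated use is as a template for in vitro transcription of riboprobes for in situ hybridisation of rab4a, and it can also serve as a sequence-verified source of the coding sequence for subcloning.
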