Addgene plasmid #80513: Rab4a cds in pGem-T Easy
Purpose: Can be used for in situ hybridisation or other purposes
Depositing lab: Rob Parton. Depositing organization: University of Queensland, Institute for Molecular Bioscience. Publication: A plasmid library of full-length zebrafish rab proteins for in vivo cell biology. Hall TE, Martel N, Lo HP, Xiong Z, Parton RG. Cell Logist. 2017 Mar 1;7(1):e1301151. doi: 10.1080/21592799.2017.1301151. eCollection 2017. PubMed 28396820.
Backbone
  Vector backbone: pGemT easy
  Backbone manufacturer: Promega
Growth in bacteria
  Bacterial resistance: Ampicillin, 100 μg/mL
  Growth temperature: 37°C
  Growth strain: DH5alpha
  Copy number: High Copy
Gene/Insert
  Gene/Insert name: rab4a
  Species: D. rerio (zebrafish)
  Entrez Gene: rab4a (a.k.a. fc93b03, wu:fc93b03)
Terms and licenses: Academic/Nonprofit Terms; Industry Terms: Not Available to Industry
How to cite: Rab4a cds in pGem-T Easy was a gift from Rob Parton (Addgene plasmid # 80513 ; http://n2t.net/addgene:80513 ; RRID:Addgene_80513)
